>Addgene plasmid #233183 | pMXs-cMyc | addgene full sequence | sequence record 463021 | Addgene NGS Result
ATCTTTTACTTTCACCAGCGTTTCTGGGTGAGCAAAAACAGGAAGGCAAAATGCCGCAAAAAAGGGAATA
AGGGCGACACGGAAATGTTGAATACTCATACTCTTCCTTTTTCAATATTATTGAAGCATTTATCAGGGTT
ATTGTCTCATGAGCGGATACATATTTGAATGTATTTAGAAAAATAAACAAATAGGGGTTCCGCGCACATT
TCCCCGAAAAGTGCCACCTGCATAATGAAAGACCCCACCTGTAGGTTTGGCAAGCTAGCTTAAGTAACGC
CATTTTGCAAGGCATGGAAAAATACATAACTGAGAATAGAAAAGTTCAGATCAAGGTCAGGAACAGATGG
AACAGCTGAATATGGGCCAAACAGGATATCTGTGGTAAGCAGTTCCTGCCCCGGCTCAGGGCCAAGAACA
GATGGAACAGCTGAATATGGGCCAAACAGGATATCTGTGGTAAGCAGTTCCTGCCCCGGCTCAGGGCCAA
GAACAGATGGTCCCCAGATGCGGTCCAGCCCTCAGCAGTTTCTAGAGAACCATCAGATGTTTCCAGGGTG
CCCCAAGGACCTGAAATGACCCTGTGCCTTATTTGAACTAACCAATCAGTTCGCTTCTCGCTTCTGTTCG
CGCGCTTCTGCTCCCCGAGCTCAATAAAAGAGCCCACAACCCCTCACTCGGCGCGCCAGTCCTCCGATTG
ACTGAGTCGCCCGGGTACCCGTGTATCCAATAAACCCTCTTGCAGTTGCATCCGACTTGTGGTCTCGCTG
TTCCTTGGGAGGGTCTCCTCTGAGTGATTGACTACCCGTCAGCGGGGGTCTTTCATTTGGGGGCTCGTCC
GGGATCGGGAGACCCCTGCCCAGGGACCACCGACCCACCACCGGGAGGTAAGCTGGCCAGCAACTTATCT
GTGTCTGTCCGATTGTCTAGTGTCTATGACTGATTTTATGCGCCTGCGTCGGTACTAGTTAGCTAACTAG
CTCTGTATCTGGCGGACCCGTGGTGGAACTGACGAGTTCGGAACACCCGGCCGCAACCCTGGGAGACGTC
CCAGGGACTTCGGGGGCCGTTTTTGTGGCCCGACCTGAGTCCAAAAATCCCGATCGTTTTGGACTCTTTG
GTGCACCCCCCTAATAGGAGGGATATGTGGTTCTGGTAGGAGACGAGAACCTAAAACAGTTCCCGCCTCC
GTCTGAATTTTTGCTTTCGGTTTGGGACCGAAGCCGCGCCGCGCGTCTTGTCTGCTGCAGCATCGTTCTG
TGTTGTCTCTGTCTGACTGTGTTTCTGTATTTGTCTGAAAATTAGGGCCAGACTGTTACCACTCCCTTAA
GTTTGACCTTAGGTCACTGGAAAGATGTCGAGCGGATCGCTCACAACCAGTCGGTAGATGTCAAGAAGAG
ACGTTGGGTTACCTTCTGCTCTGCAGAATGGCCAACCTTTAACGTCGGATGGCCGCGAGACGGCACCTTT
AACCGAGACCTCATCACCCAGGTTAAGATCAAGGTCTTTTCACCTGGCCCGCATGGACACCCAGACCAGG
TCCCCTACATCGTGACCTGGGAAGCCTTGGCTTTTGACCCCCCTCCCTGGGTCAAGCCCTTTGTACACCC
TAAGCCTCCGCCTCCTCTTCCTCCATCCGCCCCGTCTCTCCCCCTTGAACCTCCTCGTTCGACCCCGCCT
CGATCCTCCCTTTATCCAGCCCTCACTCCTTCTCTAGGCGCCCCCATATGGCCATATGAGATCTTATATG
GGGCACCCCCGCCCCTTGTAAACTTCCCTGACCCTGACATGACAAGAGTTACTAACAGCCCCTCTCTCCA
AGCTCACTTACAGGCTCTCTACTTAGTCCAGCACGAAGTCTGGAGACCTCTGGCGGCAGCCTACCAAGAA
CAACTGGACCGACCGGTGGTACCTCACCCTTACCGAGTCGGCGACACAGTGTGGGTCCGCCGACACCAGA
CTAAGAACCTAGAACCTCGCTGGAAAGGACCTTACACAGTCCTGCTGACCACCCCCACCGCCCTCAAAGT
AGACGGCATCGCAGCTTGGATACACGCCGCCCACGTGAAGGCTGCCGACCCCGGGGGTGGACCATCCTCT
AGACTGCCGGATCTAGCTAGTTAATTAAGGATCCCAGTGTGGTGGTACGGGAAATCACAAGTTTGTACAA
AAAAGCAGGCTCCACCATGGCACCATGCCCCTCAACGTGAACTTCACCAACAGGAACTATGACCTCGACT
ACGACTCCGTACAGCCCTATTTCATCTGCGACGAGGAAGAGAATTTCTATCACCAGCAACAGCAGAGCGA
GCTGCAGCCGCCCGCGCCCAGTGAGGATATCTGGAAGAAATTCGAGCTGCTTCCCACCCCGCCCCTGTCC
CCGAGCCGCCGCTCCGGGCTCTGCTCTCCATCCTATGTTGCGGTCGCTACGTCCTTCTCCCCAAGGGAAG
ACGATGACGGCGGCGGTGGCAACTTCTCCACCGCCGATCAGCTGGAGATGATGACCGAGTTACTTGGAGG
AGACATGGTGAACCAGAGCTTCATCTGCGATCCTGACGACGAGACCTTCATCAAGAACATCATCATCCAG
GACTGTATGTGGAGCGGTTTCTCAGCCGCTGCCAAGCTGGTCTCGGAGAAGCTGGCCTCCTACCAGGCTG
CGCGCAAAGACAGCACCAGCCTGAGCCCCGCCCGCGGGCACAGCGTCTGCTCCACCTCCAGCCTGTACCT
GCAGGACCTCACCGCCGCCGCGTCCGAGTGCATTGACCCCTCAGTGGTCTTTCCCTACCCGCTCAACGAC
AGCAGCTCGCCCAAATCCTGTACCTCGTCCGATTCCACGGCCTTCTCTCCTTCCTCGGACTCGCTGCTGT
CCTCCGAGTCCTCCCCACGGGCCAGCCCTGAGCCCCTAGTGCTGCATGAGGAGACACCGCCCACCACCAG
CAGCGACTCTGAAGAAGAGCAAGAAGATGAGGAAGAAATTGATGTGGTGTCTGTGGAGAAGAGGCAAACC
CCTGCCAAGAGGTCGGAGTCGGGCTCATCTCCATCCCGAGGCCACAGCAAACCTCCGCACAGCCCACTGG
TCCTCAAGAGGTGCCACGTCTCCACTCACCAGCACAACTACGCCGCACCCCCCTCCACAAGGAAGGACTA
TCCAGCTGCCAAGAGGGCCAAGTTGGACAGTGGCAGGGTCCTGAAGCAGATCAGCAACAACCGCAAGTGC
TCCAGCCCCAGGTCCTCAGACACGGAGGAAAACGACAAGAGGCGGACACACAACGTCTTGGAACGTCAGA
GGAGGAACGAGCTGAAGCGCAGCTTTTTTGCCCTGCGTGACCAGATCCCTGAATTGGAAAACAACGAAAA
GGCCCCCAAGGTAGTGATCCTCAAAAAAGCCACCGCCTACATCCTGTCCATTCAAGCAGACGAGCACAAG
CTCACCTCTGAAAAGGACTTATTGAGGAAACGACGAGAACAGTTGAAACACAAACTCGAACAGCTTCGAA
ACTCTGGTGCATAAGTCGACTGGATCCGGTACCGAATTCGCGGCCGCACTCGAGATATCTAGACCCAGCT
TTCTTGTACAAAGTGGTGATATTCCAGCTGAGCGCCGGTCGCTACCATTACCAGTTGGTCTGGTGTCAAA
AATAATAATAACCGGGCAGGCCATGTCTGCCCGTATTTCGCGTAAGGAAATCCATTATGTACTATTTAAA
CTCGAGCGGCCGCCAGCACAGTGGTCGACGATAAAATAAAAGATTTTATTTAGTCTCCAGAAAAAGGGGG
GAATGAAAGACCCCACCTGTAGGTTTGGCAAGCTAGCTTAAGTAACGCCATTTTGCAAGGCATGGAAAAA
TACATAACTGAGAATAGAGAAGTTCAGATCAAGGTCAGGAACAGATGGAACAGCTGAATATGGGCCAAAC
AGGATATCTGTGGTAAGCAGTTCCTGCCCCGGCTCAGGGCCAAGAACAGATGGAACAGCTGAATATGGGC
CAAACAGGATATCTGTGGTAAGCAGTTCCTGCCCCGGCTCAGGGCCAAGAACAGATGGTCCCCAGATGCG
GTCCAGCCCTCAGCAGTTTCTAGAGAACCATCAGATGTTTCCAGGGTGCCCCAAGGACCTGAAATGACCC
TGTGCCTTATTTGAACTAACCAATCAGTTCGCTTCTCGCTTCTGTTCGCGCGCTTCTGCTCCCCGAGCTC
AATAAAAGAGCCCACAACCCCTCACTCGGGGCGCCAGTCCTCCGATTGACTGAGTCGCCCGGGTACCCGT
GTATCCAATAAACCCTCTTGCAGTTGCATCCGACTTGTGGTCTCGCTGTTCCTTGGGAGGGTCTCCTCTG
AGTGATTGACTACCCGTCAGCGGGGGTCTTTCACATGCAGCATGTATCAAAATTAATTTGGTTTTTTTTC
TTAAGTATTTACATTAAATGGCCATAGTTGCATTAATGAATCGGCCAACGCGCGGGGAGAGGCGGTTTGC
GTATTGGGCGCTCTTCCGCTTCCTCGCTCACTGACTCGCTGCGCTCGGTCGTTCGGCTGCGGCGAGCGGT
ATCAGCTCACTCAAAGGCGGTAATACGGTTATCCACAGAATCAGGGGATAACGCAGGAAAGAACATGTGA
GCAAAAGGCCAGCAAAAGGCCAGGAACCGTAAAAAGGCCGCGTTGCTGGCGTTTTTCCATAGGCTCCGCC
CCCCTGACGAGCATCACAAAAATCGACGCTCAAGTCAGAGGTGGCGAAACCCGACAGGACTATAAAGATA
CCAGGCGTTTCCCCCTGGAAGCTCCCTCGTGCGCTCTCCTGTTCCGACCCTGCCGCTTACCGGATACCTG
TCCGCCTTTCTCCCTTCGGGAAGCGTGGCGCTTTCTCATAGCTCACGCTGTAGGTATCTCAGTTCGGTGT
AGGTCGTTCGCTCCAAGCTGGGCTGTGTGCACGAACCCCCCGTTCAGCCCGACCGCTGCGCCTTATCCGG
TAACTATCGTCTTGAGTCCAACCCGGTAAGACACGACTTATCGCCACTGGCAGCAGCCACTGGTAACAGG
ATTAGCAGAGCGAGGTATGTAGGCGGTGCTACAGAGTTCTTGAAGTGGTGGCCTAACTACGGCTACACTA
GAAGAACAGTATTTGGTATCTGCGCTCTGCTGAAGCCAGTTACCTTCGGAAAAAGAGTTGGTAGCTCTTG
ATCCGGCAAACAAACCACCGCTGGTAGCGGTGGTTTTTTTGTTTGCAAGCAGCAGATTACGCGCAGAAAA
AAAGGATCTCAAGAAGATCCTTTGATCTTTTCTACGGGGTCTGACGCTCAGTGGAACGAAAACTCACGTT
AAGGGATTTTGGTCATGAGATTATCAAAAAGGATCTTCACCTAGATCCTTTTGCGGCCGGCCGCAAATCA
ATCTAAAGTATATATGAGTAAACTTGGTCTGACAGTTACCAATGCTTAATCAGTGAGGCACCTATCTCAG
CGATCTGTCTATTTCGTTCATCCATAGTTGCCTGACTCCCCGTCGTGTAGATAACTACGATACGGGAGGG
CTTACCATCTGGCCCCAGTGCTGCAATGATACCGCGAGACCCACGCTCACCGGCTCCAGATTTATCAGCA
ATAAACCAGCCAGCCGGAAGGGCCGAGCGCAGAAGTGGTCCTGCAACTTTATCCGCCTCCATCCAGTCTA
TTAATTGTTGCCGGGAAGCTAGAGTAAGTAGTTCGCCAGTTAATAGTTTGCGCAACGTTGTTGCCATTGC
TACAGGCATCGTGGTGTCACGCTCGTCGTTTGGTATGGCTTCATTCAGCTCCGGTTCCCAACGATCAAGG
CGAGTTACATGATCCCCCATGTTGTGCAAAAAAGCGGTTAGCTCCTTCGGTCCTCCGATCGTTGTCAGAA
GTAAGTTGGCCGCAGTGTTATCACTCATGGTTATGGCAGCACTGCATAATTCTCTTACTGTCATGCCATC
CGTAAGATGCTTTTCTGTGACTGGTGAGTACTCAACCAAGTCATTCTGAGAATAGTGTATGCGGCGACCG
AGTTGCTCTTGCCCGGCGTCAATACGGGATAATACCGCGCCACATAGCAGAACTTTAAAAGTGCTCATCA
TTGGAAAACGTTCTTCGGGGCGAAAACTCTCAAGGATCTTACCGCTGTTGAGATCCAGTTCGATGTAACC
CACTCGTGCACCCAACTGATCTTCAGC
Features (pLannotate 1.2.2; 14 found; start..end, strand, type, name):
    100..204     -  promoter       AmpR promoter: bla
    234..827     +  LTR            LTR: long terminal repeat from Moloney murine leukemia virus
    890..1089    +  misc_feature   MMLV Ψ: packaging signal of Moloney murine leukemia virus (MMLV)
   1141..1229    +  misc_feature   MESV Ψ (fragment): packaging signal of murine embryonic stem cell virus
   1306..1722    +  CDS            gag (truncated): truncated Moloney murine leukemia virus (MMLV) gag gene lacking the start codon
   1732..2106    +  misc_feature   pol region: Moloney murine leukemia virus (MMLV) pol region containing the splice acceptor site
   2157..2181    +  protein_bind   attB1: mutant version of attB; recombination site for the Gateway® BP reaction BP Clonase™
   2195..3511    +  CDS            Myc: MYC_MOUSE - Experimental evidence at protein level: Swiss-Prot protein existence level 1. Transcription factor that binds DNA in a non-specific manner, yet also specifically recognizes the core sequence 5'-CAC[GA]TG-3'. Activates the transcription of growth-related genes. Binds to the VEGFA promoter, promoting VEGFA production and subsequent sprouting angiogenesis. Regulator of somatic reprogramming, controls self-renewal of embryonic stem cells. Functions with TAF6L to activate target gene expression through RNA polymerase II pause release (PubMed:31005419). From Mus musculus (Mouse).
   3563..3587    -  protein_bind   attB2: mutant version of attB; recombination site for the Gateway® BP reaction BP Clonase™
   3782..3903    +  LTR            3' LTR (ΔU3) (fragment): self-inactivating 3' long terminal repeat (LTR) from Moloney murine leukemia virus
   3904..4373    +  LTR            LTR: long terminal repeat from Moloney murine leukemia virus
   4439..4491    -  CDS            lacI (fragment): lac repressor; lacI; The lac repressor binds to the lac operator to inhibit transcription in E. coli. This inhibition can be relieved by adding lactose or isopropyl-β-D-thiogalactopyranoside (IPTG).
   4674..5262    -  rep_origin     ori: high-copy-number ColE1/pMB1/pBR322/pUC origin of replication
   5426..99      -  CDS            AmpR (across the origin): β-lactamase; bla; confers resistance to ampicillin, carbenicillin, and related antibiotics
