[The description below was written by a language model from this plasmid's Addgene catalogue record and pLannotate feature annotations shown in this document.]
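Description:
pMXs-cMyc is a Moloney murine leukemia virus (MMLV)-based gammaretroviral expression vector built on the Gateway-adapted pMXs-gw backbone and carrying the mouse c-Myc (Myc) coding sequence. In bacteria it is maintained through a high-copy ColE1/pUC-type origin and selected with ampicillin via the β-lactamase gene and its native promoter. The record lists a recombination-tolerant E. coli host, consistent with the repeated LTR sequences in the plasmid. No mammalian selection marker or fluorescent reporter appears in the feature table.

The retroviral cassette begins with a 5' MMLV LTR. This is followed by the extended packaging region typical of pMXs vectors, made up of the MMLV Ψ signal, a fragment annotated as MESV Ψ, a truncated gag lacking its start codon, and a pol segment containing the splice acceptor. These elements support efficient encapsidation of the genomic RNA and production of a spliced transcript without encoding viral proteins, so gag-pol and env must be provided by a packaging cell line or helper plasmids. The Myc open reading frame sits downstream, flanked by attB1 and attB2 sites left by Gateway recombination. No internal promoter is annotated, so expression is presumably driven by the 5' LTR. The 3' end is annotated as a short fragment matching a ΔU3 LTR directly adjoining a larger MMLV LTR segment. This probably reflects split annotation of a single 3' LTR rather than a true self-inactivating design, though the record does not settle the point. A small lacI fragment is a backbone remnant.

The construct is intended for retroviral delivery and stable expression of c-Myc in mammalian cells. It was deposited with a study of how proliferation history and transcription factor levels affect direct conversion of cells to motor neurons.
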