Addgene plasmid #233183: pMXs-cMyc
Purpose: Retroviral expression of c-Myc
Depositing lab: Kate Galloway. Depositing organization: Massachusetts Institute of Technology. Publication: Proliferation history and transcription factor levels drive direct conversion to motor neurons. Wang NB, Lende-Dorn BA, Beitz AM, Han P, Adewumi HO, O'Shea TM, Galloway KE. Cell Syst. 2025 Apr 16;16(4):101205. doi: 10.1016/j.cels.2025.101205. Epub 2025 Mar 13. PubMed 40086434.
Backbone
  Vector backbone: pMXs-gw
  Vector type: Mammalian Expression, Retroviral
Growth in bacteria
  Bacterial resistance: Ampicillin, 100 μg/mL
  Growth temperature: 30°C
  Growth strain: NEB Stable
  Copy number: High Copy
Gene/Insert
  Gene/Insert name: c-Myc
  Species: M. musculus (mouse)
  Entrez Gene: Myc (a.k.a. Myc2, Niard, Nird, bHLHe39)
  Cloning method: Gateway Cloning
Terms and licenses: Academic/Nonprofit Terms; Industry Terms: Not Available to Industry
Depositor comments: Please visit https://doi.org/10.1101/2023.11.26.568736 for bioRxiv preprint.
How to cite: pMXs-cMyc was a gift from Kate Galloway (Addgene plasmid # 233183 ; http://n2t.net/addgene:233183 ; RRID:Addgene_233183)
