>Addgene plasmid #233183 | pMXs-cMyc | depositor partial sequence | sequence record 458746 | c-Myc
ATGCCCCTCAACGTGAACTTCACCAACAGGAACTATGACCTCGACTACGACTCCGTACAGCCCTATTTCA
TCTGCGACGAGGAAGAGAATTTCTATCACCAGCAACAGCAGAGCGAGCTGCAGCCGCCCGCGCCCAGTGA
GGATATCTGGAAGAAATTCGAGCTGCTTCCCACCCCGCCCCTGTCCCCGAGCCGCCGCTCCGGGCTCTGC
TCTCCATCCTATGTTGCGGTCGCTACGTCCTTCTCCCCAAGGGAAGACGATGACGGCGGCGGTGGCAACT
TCTCCACCGCCGATCAGCTGGAGATGATGACCGAGTTACTTGGAGGAGACATGGTGAACCAGAGCTTCAT
CTGCGATCCTGACGACGAGACCTTCATCAAGAACATCATCATCCAGGACTGTATGTGGAGCGGTTTCTCA
GCCGCTGCCAAGCTGGTCTCGGAGAAGCTGGCCTCCTACCAGGCTGCGCGCAAAGACAGCACCAGCCTGA
GCCCCGCCCGCGGGCACAGCGTCTGCTCCACCTCCAGCCTGTACCTGCAGGACCTCACCGCCGCCGCGTC
CGAGTGCATTGACCCCTCAGTGGTCTTTCCCTACCCGCTCAACGACAGCAGCTCGCCCAAATCCTGTACC
TCGTCCGATTCCACGGCCTTCTCTCCTTCCTCGGACTCGCTGCTGTCCTCCGAGTCCTCCCCACGGGCCA
GCCCTGAGCCCCTAGTGCTGCATGAGGAGACACCGCCCACCACCAGCAGCGACTCTGAAGAAGAGCAAGA
AGATGAGGAAGAAATTGATGTGGTGTCTGTGGAGAAGAGGCAAACCCCTGCCAAGAGGTCGGAGTCGGGC
TCATCTCCATCCCGAGGCCACAGCAAACCTCCGCACAGCCCACTGGTCCTCAAGAGGTGCCACGTCTCCA
CTCACCAGCACAACTACGCCGCACCCCCCTCCACAAGGAAGGACTATCCAGCTGCCAAGAGGGCCAAGTT
GGACAGTGGCAGGGTCCTGAAGCAGATCAGCAACAACCGCAAGTGCTCCAGCCCCAGGTCCTCAGACACG
GAGGAAAACGACAAGAGGCGGACACACAACGTCTTGGAACGTCAGAGGAGGAACGAGCTGAAGCGCAGCT
TTTTTGCCCTGCGTGACCAGATCCCTGAATTGGAAAACAACGAAAAGGCCCCCAAGGTAGTGATCCTCAA
AAAAGCCACCGCCTACATCCTGTCCATTCAAGCAGACGAGCACAAGCTCACCTCTGAAAAGGACTTATTG
AGGAAACGACGAGAACAGTTGAAACACAAACTCGAACAGCTTCGAAACTCTGGTGCA
